>Addgene plasmid #35011 | p6613 MSCV-IP N-HAonly RBCK1 | addgene partial sequence | sequence record 44357 | pLXSN-5
CTCCTTTTCGCCCTACTCCTTCTCTAGGCGCCGGAAATTAGATCTGCCACCATGCTCGATGGAGGATACC
CATACGATGTTCCAGATTACGCTGCTCGAGGTTATCAAACAAGTTTGTACAAAAAAGTTGGCATGGGCAC
AGCCACGCCAGATGGACGAGAAGACCAAGAAAGGCTGTGGGTGAGCGTGGAGGATGCTCAGATGCACACC
GTCACCATCTGGCTCACAGTGCGCCCTGATATGACAGTGGCGTCTCTCAAGGACATGGTTTTTCTGGACT
ATGGCTTCCCACCAGTCTTGCAGCAGTGGGTGATTGGGCAGCGGCTGGCACGAGACCAGGAGACCCTGCA
CTCCCATGGGGTGCGGCAGAATGGGGACAGTGCCTACCTCTATCTGCTGTCAGCCCGCAACACCTCCCTC
AACCCTCAGGAGCTGCAGCGGGAGCGGCAGCTGCGGATGCTGGAAGATCTGGGCTTCAAGGACCTCACGC
TGCAGCCGCGGGGCCCTCTGGAGCCAGGCCCCCCAAAGCCCGGGGTCCCCCAGGAACCCGGACGGGGGCA
GCCAGATGCAGTGCCTGAGCCCCCACCGGTGGGCTGGCAGTGCCCCGGGTGCACCTTCATCAACAAGCCC
ACGCGGCCTGGCTGTGAGATGTGCTGCCGGGCGCGCCCCGAGGCCTACCAGGTCCCCGCCTCATACCAGC
CCGACGAGGAGGAGCGAGCGCGCCTGGCGGGCGAGGAGGAGGCGCTGCGTCAGTACCAGCAGGGAGTGCC
TGCAGGGCACCATCCGCAACAGCCAGGAGGC
