[The description below was written by a language model from this plasmid's Addgene catalogue record.]
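Description:
p6613 MSCV-IP N-HAonly RBCK1 is a retroviral mammalian expression plasmid built on the MSCV-IP N-HAonly backbone, a murine stem cell virus-based vector of about 8.1 kb without insert. The backbone derives from an N-terminal tandem-affinity tagging vector that was modified to remove the Flag epitope, leaving HA as the only tag. The plasmid is propagated in E. coli under ampicillin selection, and its copy number is not recorded. Puromycin is the selectable marker for mammalian cells. The "IP" in the backbone name probably denotes an IRES-puromycin cassette linked to the insert, but the record does not say so, and no feature table is available to confirm the layout.

The payload is human RBCK1 (also known as HOIL-1, among other aliases), introduced by Gateway recombination cloning, so recombination site scars are expected to flank the open reading frame. Transcription is driven by the MSCV long terminal repeat, and the protein is produced with an N-terminal HA epitope supplied by the backbone. As a retroviral vector, the plasmid is meant to be packaged into viral particles in cells that supply the viral structural and enzymatic proteins. The resulting virus integrates the LTR-flanked cassette into target cell genomes, and puromycin selection then yields stable populations.

The associated study systematically identified interactions between host cell proteins and E7 oncoproteins from diverse human papillomaviruses. This suggests the construct was used to express HA-tagged RBCK1 stably for HA-based immunoprecipitation and detection in protein interaction experiments. The record does not state the specific role of this clone.
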