Addgene plasmid #35011: p6613 MSCV-IP N-HAonly RBCK1
Depositing lab: Peter Howley. Depositing organization: Harvard Medical School. Publication: Systematic identification of interactions between host cell proteins and E7 oncoproteins from diverse human papillomaviruses. White EA, Sowa ME, Tan MJ, Jeudy S, Hayes SD, Santha S, Munger K, Harper JW, Howley PM. Proc Natl Acad Sci U S A. 2012 Jan 9. 10.1073/pnas.1116776109 PubMed 22232672.
Backbone
  Vector backbone: MSCV-IP N-HAonly
  Backbone size w/o insert (bp): 8100
  Modifications to backbone: NTap mod. by E.White to remove Flag
  Vector type: Mammalian Expression, Retroviral
  Selectable markers: Puromycin
Growth in bacteria
  Bacterial resistance: Ampicillin, 100 μg/mL
  Growth temperature: 37°C
  Growth strain: DH5alpha
  Copy number: Unknown
Gene/Insert
  Gene/Insert name: RBCK1
  Species: H. sapiens (human)
  Entrez Gene: RBCK1 (a.k.a. C20orf18, HOIL-1, HOIL1, PBMEI, PGBM1, RBCK2, RNF54, UBCE7IP3, XAP3, XAP4, ZRANB4)
  Promoter: MSCV LTR
  Tag / fusion protein: HA (N terminal on backbone)
  Cloning method: Gateway Cloning
  Sequencing primers: 5′ 5' CTACATCGTGACCTGGGAAGC 3'
Terms and licenses: Academic/Nonprofit Terms; Industry Terms: Not Available to Industry
How to cite: p6613 MSCV-IP N-HAonly RBCK1 was a gift from Peter Howley (Addgene plasmid # 35011 ; http://n2t.net/addgene:35011 ; RRID:Addgene_35011)
